Addgene plasmid #203094: Salsa-BC253-P3F1
Purpose: Expression of barcoded reporter plasmid for PRESTO-Salsa; EGFP/BC253
Depositing lab: Noah Palm. Depositing organization: Yale University. Publication: Highly multiplexed bioactivity screening reveals human and microbiota metabolome-GPCRome interactions. Chen H, Rosen CE, Gonzalez-Hernandez JA, Song D, Potempa J, Ring AM, Palm NW. Cell. 2023 Jul 6;186(14):3095-3110.e19. doi: 10.1016/j.cell.2023.05.024. Epub 2023 Jun 14. PubMed 37321219.
Backbone
  Vector backbone: pCER206
  Vector type: Mammalian Expression
Growth in bacteria
  Bacterial resistance: Ampicillin, 100 μg/mL
  Growth temperature: 37°C
  Growth strain: DH5alpha
  Copy number: High Copy
Gene/Insert
  Gene/Insert name: EGFP/BC253
  Species: Synthetic
  Insert size (bp): 730
  Promoter: Tet Response Element (TRE)
  Cloning method: Restriction Enzyme; 5′ cloning site BsrGI (not destroyed); 3′ cloning site HindIII (not destroyed)
  Sequencing primers: 5′ Custom primer (GAAGCGCGATCACATGG)
Terms and licenses: Academic/Nonprofit Terms; Industry Terms: Not Available to Industry
How to cite: Salsa-BC253-P3F1 was a gift from Noah Palm (Addgene plasmid # 203094 ; http://n2t.net/addgene:203094 ; RRID:Addgene_203094)
