[The description below was written by a language model from this plasmid's Addgene catalogue record and pLannotate feature annotations shown in this document.]
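Description:
Salsa-BC253-P3F1 is a mammalian expression reporter plasmid of about 5.1 kb, built on the pCER206 backbone. It is one member of a barcoded reporter set for PRESTO-Salsa, a highly multiplexed assay for screening GPCR bioactivity. It is propagated in E. coli as a high-copy plasmid through a ColE1/pUC-type origin and selected with ampicillin via the β-lactamase gene and its native promoter. The record lists no mammalian selection marker. Short annotated fragments of lacI, SV40 large T antigen and an aminoglycoside phosphotransferase appear to be backbone remnants rather than functional genes.

The payload is a synthetic insert of roughly 730 bp, EGFP/BC253, under a Tet response element. The feature table shows a central block of tet operator repeats. On one side, a TRE3G-type promoter fragment faces the mammalian codon-optimised EGFP coding sequence. On the other side, a minimal CMV promoter faces the opposite direction, toward a multiple cloning site fragment, a rabbit β-globin intron with a flanking globin exon fragment, and a β-globin polyadenylation signal. This layout resembles a bidirectional Tet-responsive design, although no coding sequence is annotated in the second arm. An SV40 poly(A) signal lies downstream of EGFP but is annotated on the opposite strand. The BC253 barcode is not annotated as a separate feature. The BsrGI and HindIII cloning sites suggest it sits at or just after the 3′ end of EGFP, so it would be carried on the reporter transcript.

In use, a tetracycline-controlled transactivator would drive transcription from the TRE, producing a barcoded EGFP message. The barcode allows this reporter to be distinguished from others in a pooled readout. The record does not say which receptor is paired with BC253.
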