Features (pLannotate 1.2.2; 17 found; start..end, strand, type, name):
      2..55      +  CDS            lacI (fragment): lac repressor; lacI; The lac repressor binds to the lac operator to inhibit transcription in E. coli. This inhibition can be relieved by adding lactose or isopropyl-β-D-thiogalactopyranoside (IPTG).
    388..443     -  polyA_signal   β-globin poly(A) signal: rabbit β-globin polyadenylation signal (Gil and Proudfoot, 1987)
    518..640     -  CDS            HBB: HBB_COLGU - Experimental evidence at transcript level: Swiss-Prot protein existence level 2. Involved in oxygen transport from the lung to the various peripheral tissues. From Colobus guereza (Mantled guereza) (Eastern black-and-white colobus monkey).
    644..1216    -  intron         β-globin intron: intron from rabbit β-globin gene
   1312..1343    -  misc_feature   MCS (fragment): pUC18/19 multiple cloning site
   1437..1475    -  promoter       minimal CMV promoter: human cytomegalovirus (CMV) immediate early promoter
   1493..1708    -  protein_bind   tetracycline response element (fragment): contains seven copies of the tetracycline operator tetO tetracycline repressor TetR
   1708..1753    +  promoter       TRE3GV promoter (fragment): 3rd-generation Tet-responsive promoter that can be activated by binding of Tet-On® 3G, optimized for retroviral and lentiviral vectors
   1829..1856    +  misc_feature   MCS (fragment): pBluescript multiple cloning site
   1861..2580    +  CDS            EGFP: the original enhanced GFP (Yang et al., 1996) mammalian codon-optimized
   2591..2613    +  misc_feature   MCS (fragment): pBluescript multiple cloning site
   2627..2761    -  polyA_signal   SV40 poly(A) signal: SV40 polyadenylation signal
   2784..2867    -  CDS            large T antigen (fragment): large T antigen from SV40 (simian virus 40)
   2861..3091    -  CDS            str (fragment): STR_KLEPN - Protein inferred from homology: Swiss-Prot protein existence level 3. The aminoglycoside phosphotransferases achieve inactivation of their antibiotic substrates by phosphorylation. From Klebsiella pneumoniae.
   3210..3314    +  promoter       AmpR promoter: bla
   3315..4175    +  CDS            AmpR: β-lactamase; bla; confers resistance to ampicillin, carbenicillin, and related antibiotics
   4346..4934    +  rep_origin     ori: high-copy-number ColE1/pMB1/pBR322/pUC origin of replication
>Addgene plasmid #203094 | Salsa-BC253-P3F1 | addgene full sequence | sequence record 421438 | Addgene NGS Result
AGCGCCCAATACGCAAACCGCCTCTCCCCGCGCGTTGGCCGATTCATTAATGCAGTCGAGGGATCTCCAT
AAGAGAAGAGGGACAGCTATGACTGGGAGTAGTCAGGAGAGGAGGAAAAATCTGGCTAGTAAAACATGTA
AGGAAAATTTTAGGGATGTTAAAGAAAAAAATAACACAAAACAAAATATAAAAAAAATCTAACCTCAAGT
CAAGGCTTTTCTATGGAATAAGGAATGGACAGCAGGGGGCTGTTTCATATACTGATGACCTCTTTATAGC
CAACCTTTGTTCATGGCAGCCAGCATATGGGCATATGTTGCCAAACTCTAAACCAAATACTCATTCTGAT
GTTTTAAATGATTTGCCCTCCCATATGTCCTTCCGAGTGAGAGACACAAAAAATTCCAACACACTATTGC
AATGAAAATAAATTTCCTTTATTAGCCAGAAGTCAGATGCTCAAGGGGCTTCATGATGTCCCCATAATTT
TTGGCAGAGGGAAAAAGATCGATCTCAGTGGTATTTGTGAGCCAGGGCATTGGCCACACCAGCCACCACC
TTCTGATAGGCAGCCTGCACCTGAGGAGTGAATTCTTTGCCAAAATGATGAGACAGCACAACAACCAGCA
CGTTGCCCAGGAGCTGTAGGAAAGAGAAGAAGGCATGAACATGGTTAGCAGAGGGGCCCGGTTTGGACTC
AGAGTATTTTATCCTCATCTCAAACAGTGTATATCATTGTAACCATAAAGAGAAAGGCAGGATGATGACC
AGGGTGTAGTTGTTTCTACCAATAAGAATATTTCCACGCCAGCCAGAATTTATATGCAGAAATATTCTAC
CTTATCATTTAATTATAACAATTGTTCTCTAAAACTGTGCTGAAGTACAATATAATATACCCTGATTGCC
TTGAAAAAAAAGTGATTAGAGAAAGTACTTACAATCTGACAAATAAACAAAAGTGAATTTAAAAATTCGT
TACAAATGCAAGCTAAAGTTTAACGAAAAAGTTACAGAAAATGAAAAGAAAATAAGAGGAGACAATGGTT
GTCAACAGAGTAGAAAGTGAAAGAAACAAAATTATCATGAGGGTCCATGGTGATACAAGGGACATCTTCC
CATTCTAAACAACACCCTGAAAACTTTGCCCCCTCCATATAACATGAATTTTACAATAGCGAAAAAGAAA
GAACAATCAAGGGTCCCCAAACTCACCCTGAAGTTCTCAGCTCTAGAGATATCGTCGAGGCCGCGCTAGC
GTTTAAACTGTCGACCTTAATTAAGAGATCTGCTCGAGGCGCGTCAGCTGACTAGAGGATCCCCGGGTAC
CGAGCTCGAATTCGGGGCCGCGGAGGCTGGATCGGTCCCGGTGTCTTCTATGGAGGTCAAAACAGCGTGG
ATGGCGTCTCCAGGCGATCTGACGGTTCACTAAACGAGCTCTGCTTATATAGGCCTCCCACCGTACACGC
CTACCTCGACCCGGGTACCGAGCTCGACTTTCACTTTTCTCTATCACTGATAGGGAGTGGTAAACTCGAC
TTTCACTTTTCTCTATCACTGATAGGGAGTGGTAAACTCGACTTTCACTTTTCTCTATCACTGATAGGGA
GTGGTAAACTCGACTTTCACTTTTCTCTATCACTGATAGGGAGTGGTAAACTCGACTTTCACTTTTCTCT
ATCACTGATAGGGAGTGGTAAACTCGACCTATATAAGCAGAGCTCGTTTAGTGAACCGTCAGATCGCCTG
GAGACGCCATCCACGCTGTTTTGACCTCCATAGAAGACACCGGGACCGATCCAGCCTCCGCGGCCCCGAA
TTCCTGCAGCGGCCGCTCTAGAACTAGTGGATCCCCGCGGATGGTGAGCAAGGGCGAGGAGCTGTTCACC
GGGGTGGTGCCCATCCTGGTCGAGCTGGACGGCGACGTAAACGGCCACAAGTTCAGCGTGTCCGGCGAGG
GCGAGGGCGATGCCACCTACGGCAAGCTGACCCTGAAGTTCATCTGCACCACCGGCAAGCTGCCCGTGCC
CTGGCCCACCCTCGTGACCACCCTGACCTACGGCGTGCAGTGCTTCAGCCGCTACCCCGACCACATGAAG
CAGCACGACTTCTTCAAGTCCGCCATGCCCGAAGGCTACGTCCAGGAGCGCACCATCTTCTTCAAGGACG
ACGGCAACTACAAGACCCGCGCCGAGGTGAAGTTCGAGGGCGACACCCTGGTGAACCGCATCGAGCTGAA
GGGCATCGACTTCAAGGAGGACGGCAACATCCTGGGGCACAAGCTGGAGTACAACTACAACAGCCACAAC
GTCTATATCATGGCCGACAAGCAGAAGAACGGCATCAAGGTGAACTTCAAGATCCGCCACAACATCGAGG
ACGGCAGCGTGCAGCTCGCCGACCACTACCAGCAGAACACCCCCATCGGCGACGGCCCCGTGCTGCTGCC
CGACAACCACTACCTGAGCACCCAGTCCGCCCTGAGCAAAGACCCCAACGAGAAGCGCGATCACATGGTC
CTGCTGGAGTTCGTGACCGCCGCCGGGATCACTCTCGGCATGGACGAGCTGTACAAGTAAGTACCCTTAT
GAATTCGATATCAAGCTTGTCGACCTAGTTCTAGAGGATCCAGACATGATAAGATACATTGATGAGTTTG
GACAAACCACAACTAGAATGCAGTGAAAAAAATGCTTTATTTGTGAAATTTGTGATGCTATTGCTTTATT
TGTAACCATTATAAGCTGCAATAAACAAGTTAACAACAACAATTGCATTCATTTTATGTTTCAGGTTCAG
GGGGAGGTGTGGGAGGTTTTTTAAAGCAAGTAAAACCTCTACAAATGTGGTATGGCTGATTATGATCCTG
CAAGCCTCGTCGTCCTGGCCGGACCACGCTATCTGTGCAAGGTCCCCGGCCCCGGACGCGCGCTCCATGA
GCAGAGCGCCCGCCGCCGAGGCGAAGACTCGGGCGGCGCCCTGCCCGTCCCACCAGGTCAACAGGCGGTA
ACCGGCCTCTTCATCGGGAATGCGCGCGACCTTCAGCATCGCCGGCATGTCCCCCTGGCGGACGGGAAGT
ATCCAGCTCGACCAAGCTGGCCGCGTCGAGTGAAGACGAAAGGGCCTCGTGATACGCCTATTTTTATAGG
TTAATGTCATGATAATAATGGTTTCTTAGACGTCAGGTGGCACTTTTCGGGGAAATGTGCGCGGAACCCC
TATTTGTTTATTTTTCTAAATACATTCAAATATGTATCCGCTCATGAGACAATAACCCTGATAAATGCTT
CAATAATATTGAAAAAGGAAGAGTATGAGTATTCAACATTTCCGTGTCGCCCTTATTCCCTTTTTTGCGG
CATTTTGCCTTCCTGTTTTTGCTCACCCAGAAACGCTGGTGAAAGTAAAAGATGCTGAAGATCAGTTGGG
TGCACGAGTGGGTTACATCGAACTGGATCTCAACAGCGGTAAGATCCTTGAGAGTTTTCGCCCCGAAGAA
CGTTTTCCAATGATGAGCACTTTTAAAGTTCTGCTATGTGGCGCGGTATTATCCCGTGTTGACGCCGGGC
AAGAGCAACTCGGTCGCCGCATACACTATTCTCAGAATGACTTGGTTGAGTACTCACCAGTCACAGAAAA
GCATCTTACGGATGGCATGACAGTAAGAGAATTATGCAGTGCTGCCATAACCATGAGTGATAACACTGCG
GCCAACTTACTTCTGACAACGATCGGAGGACCGAAGGAGCTAACCGCTTTTTTGCACAACATGGGGGATC
ATGTAACTCGCCTTGATCGTTGGGAACCGGAGCTGAATGAAGCCATACCAAACGACGAGCGTGACACCAC
GATGCCTGTAGCAATGGCAACAACGTTGCGCAAACTATTAACTGGCGAACTACTTACTCTAGCTTCCCGG
CAACAATTAATAGACTGGATGGAGGCGGATAAAGTTGCAGGACCACTTCTGCGCTCGGCCCTTCCGGCTG
GCTGGTTTATTGCTGATAAATCTGGAGCCGGTGAGCGTGGGTCTCGCGGTATCATTGCAGCACTGGGGCC
AGATGGTAAGCCCTCCCGTATCGTAGTTATCTACACGACGGGGAGTCAGGCAACTATGGATGAACGAAAT
AGACAGATCGCTGAGATAGGTGCCTCACTGATTAAGCATTGGTAACTGTCAGACCAAGTTTACTCATATA
TACTTTAGATTGATTTAAAACTTCATTTTTAATTTAAAAGGATCTAGGTGAAGATCCTTTTTGATAATCT
CATGACCAAAATCCCTTAACGTGAGTTTTCGTTCCACTGAGCGTCAGACCCCGTAGAAAAGATCAAAGGA
TCTTCTTGAGATCCTTTTTTTCTGCGCGTAATCTGCTGCTTGCAAACAAAAAAACCACCGCTACCAGCGG
TGGTTTGTTTGCCGGATCAAGAGCTACCAACTCTTTTTCCGAAGGTAACTGGCTTCAGCAGAGCGCAGAT
ACCAAATACTGTTCTTCTAGTGTAGCCGTAGTTAGGCCACCACTTCAAGAACTCTGTAGCACCGCCTACA
TACCTCGCTCTGCTAATCCTGTTACCAGTGGCTGCTGCCAGTGGCGATAAGTCGTGTCTTACCGGGTTGG
ACTCAAGACGATAGTTACCGGATAAGGCGCAGCGGTCGGGCTGAACGGGGGGTTCGTGCACACAGCCCAG
CTTGGAGCGAACGACCTACACCGAACTGAGATACCTACAGCGTGAGCTATGAGAAAGCGCCACGCTTCCC
GAAGGGAGAAAGGCGGACAGGTATCCGGTAAGCGGCAGGGTCGGAACAGGAGAGCGCACGAGGGAGCTTC
CAGGGGGAAACGCCTGGTATCTTTATAGTCCTGTCGGGTTTCGCCACCTCTGACTTGAGCGTCGATTTTT
GTGATGCTCGTCAGGGGGGCGGAGCCTATGGAAAAACGCCAGCAACGCGGCCTTTTTACGGTTCCTGGCC
TTTTGCTGGCCTTTTGCTCACATGTTCTTTCCTGCGTTATCCCCTGATTCTGTGGATAACCGTATTACCG
CCTTTGAGTGAGCTGATACCGCTCGCCGCAGCCGAACGACCGAGCGCAGCGAGTCAGTGAGCGAGGAAGC
GGAAG
