>Addgene plasmid #203094 | Salsa-BC253-P3F1 | depositor partial sequence | sequence record 393967 | BC253
GTACCCTTAT
